Addgene plasmid #209225: pMx/ATP8A1-HA
Purpose: Mammalian expression of ATP8A1
Depositing lab: Hye-Won Shin. Depositing organization: Kyoto University, Graduate School of Pharmaceutical Sciences. Publication: Phospholipid flippase activities and substrate specificities of human type IV P-type ATPases localized to the plasma membrane. Takatsu H, Tanaka G, Segawa K, Suzuki J, Nagata S, Nakayama K, Shin HW. J Biol Chem. 2014 Nov 28;289(48):33543-56. doi: 10.1074/jbc.M114.593012. Epub 2014 Oct 14. PubMed 25315773.
Backbone
  Vector backbone: pMx
  Vector type: Retroviral
Growth in bacteria
  Bacterial resistance: Ampicillin, 100 μg/mL
  Growth temperature: 30°C
  Growth strain: NEB Stable
  Copy number: Unknown
Gene/Insert
  Gene/Insert name: ATP8A1
  Species: H. sapiens (human)
  Entrez Gene: ATP8A1 (a.k.a. ATPASEII, ATPIA, ATPP2)
  Tag / fusion protein: HA (C terminal on insert)
  Cloning method: Gateway Cloning
Terms and licenses: Academic/Nonprofit Terms; Industry Terms: Not Available to Industry
How to cite: pMx/ATP8A1-HA was a gift from Hye-Won Shin (Addgene plasmid # 209225 ; http://n2t.net/addgene:209225 ; RRID:Addgene_209225)
