[The description below was written by a language model from this plasmid's Addgene catalogue record and pLannotate feature annotations shown in this document.]
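Description:
pMx/ATP8A1-HA is a 9,885 nt Moloney murine leukemia virus-based retroviral vector for expressing human ATP8A1 in mammalian cells. It is maintained in E. coli through a high-copy ColE1/pUC-type origin and an ampicillin resistance gene (β-lactamase with its own promoter), both located outside the proviral region. The retroviral portion is bounded by two MMLV long terminal repeats. Downstream of the 5' LTR lie the MMLV packaging signal, a fragment of an MESV packaging signal, a truncated gag segment lacking its start codon, and a pol region carrying the splice acceptor. These elements allow the transcript to be encapsidated when gag, pol and env are supplied in trans by packaging cells, and they support expression of the downstream insert.

The ATP8A1 coding sequence was introduced by Gateway cloning and sits between attB1 and attB2 sites. No separate internal promoter is annotated upstream of it, so it is presumably transcribed from the 5' LTR. The annotation tool matched the open reading frame to the bovine orthologue, but the catalogue entry lists the insert as human. A C-terminal HA epitope tag is recorded, although it does not appear as a separate feature in the table. ATP8A1 is the catalytic subunit of a P4-ATPase flippase that moves aminophospholipids such as phosphatidylserine to the inner membrane leaflet.

Downstream of the insert, an SV40 enhancer/early promoter drives a neomycin phosphotransferase gene, preceded by a residual Tn5-derived fragment. This gene should permit G418 selection of transduced cells. The construct suits the generation of stable cell lines for localisation and flippase activity studies of the tagged protein.
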