Features (pLannotate 1.2.2; 16 found; start..end, strand, type, name):
     22..615     +  LTR            LTR: long terminal repeat from Moloney murine leukemia virus
    678..877     +  misc_feature   MMLV Ψ: packaging signal of Moloney murine leukemia virus (MMLV)
    929..1017    +  misc_feature   MESV Ψ (fragment): packaging signal of murine embryonic stem cell virus
   1094..1510    +  CDS            gag (truncated): truncated Moloney murine leukemia virus (MMLV) gag gene lacking the start codon
   1520..1894    +  misc_feature   pol region: Moloney murine leukemia virus (MMLV) pol region containing the splice acceptor site
   1938..1962    +  protein_bind   attB1: mutant version of attB; recombination site for the Gateway® BP reaction BP Clonase™
   1998..5444    +  CDS            ATP8A1: AT8A1_BOVIN - Experimental evidence at protein level: Swiss-Prot protein existence level 1. Catalytic component of a P4-ATPase flippase complex which catalyzes the hydrolysis of ATP coupled to the transport of aminophospholipids from the outer to the inner leaflet of various membranes and ensures the maintenance of asymmetric distribution of phospholipids (By similarity). Phospholipid translocation seems also to be implicated in vesicle formation and in uptake of lipid signaling molecules. In vitro, its ATPase activity is selectively and stereospecifically stimulated by phosphatidylserine (PS)
   5461..5485    -  protein_bind   attB2: mutant version of attB; recombination site for the Gateway® BP reaction BP Clonase™
   5717..6046    +  promoter       SV40 promoter: SV40 enhancer and early promoter
   6048..6371    +  CDS            tnpA (fragment): TN5P_ECOLX - Also known as tnp. Experimental evidence at protein level: Swiss-Prot protein existence level 1. Mediates transposition of transposon Tn5 by a 'cut and paste' mechanism. First, the monomeric transposase binds the 19 bp inverted DNA repeats flanking the transposon. Then, dimerization of the DNA- bound transposase creates a synaptic DNA complex. After nicking of the first DNA strand, excision of the transposon proceeds through a series of intermediates. The transposase then mediates the insertion of the transposon at a new site by strand transfer. The activity of the wild- type tran
   6403..7194    +  CDS            neo: KKA2_KLEPN - Also known as kan, nptII. Experimental evidence at protein level: Swiss-Prot protein existence level 1. Resistance to kanamycin, neomycin, paromomycin, ribostamycin, butirosin and gentamicin B. From Klebsiella pneumoniae.
   7268..7859    +  LTR            LTR: long terminal repeat from Moloney murine leukemia virus
   7925..7977    -  CDS            lacI (fragment): lac repressor; lacI; The lac repressor binds to the lac operator to inhibit transcription in E. coli. This inhibition can be relieved by adding lactose or isopropyl-β-D-thiogalactopyranoside (IPTG).
   8160..8748    -  rep_origin     ori: high-copy-number ColE1/pMB1/pBR322/pUC origin of replication
   8912..9772    -  CDS            AmpR: β-lactamase; bla; confers resistance to ampicillin, carbenicillin, and related antibiotics
   9773..9877    -  promoter       AmpR promoter: bla
>Addgene plasmid #209225 | pMx/ATP8A1-HA | addgene full sequence | sequence record 412785 | Addgene NGS Result
CCCGAAAAGTGCCACCTGCATAATGAAAGACCCCACCTGTAGGTTTGGCAAGCTAGCTTAAGTAACGCCA
TTTTGCAAGGCATGGAAAAATACATAACTGAGAATAGAAAAGTTCAGATCAAGGTCAGGAACAGATGGAA
CAGCTGAATATGGGCCAAACAGGATATCTGTGGTAAGCAGTTCCTGCCCCGGCTCAGGGCCAAGAACAGA
TGGAACAGCTGAATATGGGCCAAACAGGATATCTGTGGTAAGCAGTTCCTGCCCCGGCTCAGGGCCAAGA
ACAGATGGTCCCCAGATGCGGTCCAGCCCTCAGCAGTTTCTAGAGAACCATCAGATGTTTCCAGGGTGCC
CCAAGGACCTGAAATGACCCTGTGCCTTATTTGAACTAACCAATCAGTTCGCTTCTCGCTTCTGTTCGCG
CGCTTCTGCTCCCCGAGCTCAATAAAAGAGCCCACAACCCCTCACTCGGCGCGCCAGTCCTCCGATTGAC
TGAGTCGCCCGGGTACCCGTGTATCCAATAAACCCTCTTGCAGTTGCATCCGACTTGTGGTCTCGCTGTT
CCTTGGGAGGGTCTCCTCTGAGTGATTGACTACCCGTCAGCGGGGGTCTTTCATTTGGGGGCTCGTCCGG
GATCGGGAGACCCCTGCCCAGGGACCACCGACCCACCACCGGGAGGTAAGCTGGCCAGCAACTTATCTGT
GTCTGTCCGATTGTCTAGTGTCTATGACTGATTTTATGCGCCTGCGTCGGTACTAGTTAGCTAACTAGCT
CTGTATCTGGCGGACCCGTGGTGGAACTGACGAGTTCGGAACACCCGGCCGCAACCCTGGGAGACGTCCC
AGGGACTTCGGGGGCCGTTTTTGTGGCCCGACCTGAGTCCAAAAATCCCGATCGTTTTGGACTCTTTGGT
GCACCCCCCTAATAGGAGGGATATGTGGTTCTGGTAGGAGACGAGAACCTAAAACAGTTCCCGCCTCCGT
CTGAATTTTTGCTTTCGGTTTGGGACCGAAGCCGCGCCGCGCGTCTTGTCTGCTGCAGCATCGTTCTGTG
TTGTCTCTGTCTGACTGTGTTTCTGTATTTGTCTGAAAATTAGGGCCAGACTGTTACCACTCCCTTAAGT
TTGACCTTAGGTCACTGGAAAGATGTCGAGCGGATCGCTCACAACCAGTCGGTAGATGTCAAGAAGAGAC
GTTGGGTTACCTTCTGCTCTGCAGAATGGCCAACCTTTAACGTCGGATGGCCGCGAGACGGCACCTTTAA
CCGAGACCTCATCACCCAGGTTAAGATCAAGGTCTTTTCACCTGGCCCGCATGGACACCCAGACCAGGTC
CCCTACATCGTGACCTGGGAAGCCTTGGCTTTTGACCCCCCTCCCTGGGTCAAGCCCTTTGTACACCCTA
AGCCTCCGCCTCCTCTTCCTCCATCCGCCCCGTCTCTCCCCCTTGAACCTCCTCGTTCGACCCCGCCTCG
ATCCTCCCTTTATCCAGCCCTCACTCCTTCTCTAGGCGCCCCCATATGGCCATATGAGATCTTATATGGG
GCACCCCCGCCCCTTGTAAACTTCCCTGACCCTGACATGACAAGAGTTACTAACAGCCCCTCTCTCCAAG
CTCACTTACAGGCTCTCTACTTAGTCCAGCACGAAGTCTGGAGACCTCTGGCGGCAGCCTACCAAGAACA
ACTGGACCGACCGGTGGTACCTCACCCTTACCGAGTCGGCGACACAGTGTGGGTCCGCCGACACCAGACT
AAGAACCTAGAACCTCGCTGGAAAGGACCTTACACAGTCCTGCTGACCACCCCCACCGCCCTCAAAGTAG
ACGGCATCGCAGCTTGGATACACGCCGCCCACGTGAAGGCTGCCGACCCCGGGGGTGGACCATCCTCTAG
ACTGCCGGATCTAGCTAGTTAATTAAGGATCTCTAGTTAAGCTATCAACAAGTTTGTACAAAAAAGCAGG
CTCTTTAAAGGAACCAATTCAGTCGACTGGATCCACCATGCCCACCATGCGGAGGACCGTGTCGGAGATC
CGCTCGCGCGCCGAAGGTTATGAGAAGACAGATGATGTTTCAGAGAAGACCTCACTGGCTGACCAGGAGG
AAGTAAGGACTATTTTCATCAACCAGCCCCAGCTGACAAAATTCTGCAATAACCATGTCAGCACTGCAAA
ATACAACATAATCACATTCCTTCCAAGATTTCTCTACTCTCAGTTCAGAAGAGCTGCTAATTCATTTTTT
CTCTTTATTGCACTGCTGCAGCAAATACCTGATGTGTCACCAACAGGTCGTTATACAACACTGGTTCCTC
TCTTATTTATTTTAGCTGTGGCAGCTATCAAAGAGATAATAGAAGATATTAAACGACATAAAGCTGATAA
TGCAGTGAACAAGAAACAAACGCAAGTTTTGAGAAATGGTGCTTGGGAAATTGTCCACTGGGAAAAGGTA
AATGTTGGAGATATAGTTATAATAAAAGGCAAAGAGTATATACCTGCTGACACTGTACTTCTCTCATCAA
GTGAGCCCCAAGCCATGTGCTACATTGAAACATCCAACTTAGATGGTGAAACAAACTTGAAAATTAGACA
GGGCTTACCAGCAACATCAGATATCAAAGACGTTGACAGTTTGATGAGGATTTCTGGCAGAATTGAGTGT
GAAAGTCCAAACAGACATCTCTACGATTTTGTTGGAAACATAAGGCTTGATGGACATGGCACCGTTCCAC
TGGGAGCAGATCAGATTCTTCTTCGAGGAGCTCAGTTGAGAAATACACAGTGGGTTCATGGAATAGTTGT
CTACACTGGACATGACACCAAGCTGATGCAGAATTCAACAAGTCCACCACTTAAGCTCTCAAATGTGGAA
CGGATTACAAATGTACAAATTTTGATTTTATTTTGTATCTTAATTGCCATGTCTCTTGTCTGTTCTGTGG
GCTCAGCCATTTGGAATCGAAGGCATTCTGGAAAAGACTGGTATCTCAATCTAAACTATGGTGGCGCTAG
TAATTTTGGACTGAATTTCTTGACCTTCATCATCCTTTTCAACAATCTCATTCCTATCAGCTTATTGGTT
ACATTAGAAGTTGTGAAATTTACCCAGGCATACTTCATAAATTGGGATCTTGACATGCACTATGAACCCA
CAGACACTGCTGCTATGGCTCGAACATCTAATCTGAATGAGGAACTTGGCCAGGTTAAATACATATTTTC
TGACAAAACTGGTACTCTGACATGCAATGTAATGCAGTTTAAGAAGTGCACCATAGCGGGAGTTGCTTAT
GGGCAGAACTCACAGTTTGGAGATGAAAAAACATTTAGTGATTCATCATTGCTGGAAAATCTCCAAAATA
ATCATCCAACTGCACCTATAATATGTGAATTTCTTACAATGATGGCAGTCTGTCACACAGCAGTGCCAGA
GCGAGAAGGTGACAAGATTATTTATCAAGCAGCATCTCCAGATGAGGGAGCATTGGTCAGAGCAGCCAAG
CAATTGAATTTTGTTTTCACTGGAAGAACACCCGACTCGGTGATTATAGATTCACTGGGGCAGGAAGAAA
GATATGAATTGCTCAATGTCTTGGAGTTTACCAGTGCTAGGAAAAGAATGTCAGTGATTGTTCGCACTCC
ATCTGGAAAGTTACGACTCTACTGCAAAGGAGCTGACACTGTAATTTATGATCGACTGGCAGAGACGTCA
AAATACAAAGAAATTACCCTAAAACATTTAGAGCAGTTTGCTACAGAAGGGTTAAGAACTTTATGTTTTG
CTGTGGCTGAGATTTCAGAGAGCGACTTTCAGGAGTGGCGAGCAGTCTATCAGCGAGCATCTACATCTGT
GCAGAACAGGCTACTCAAACTCGAAGAGAGTTATGAGTTGATTGAAAAGAATCTTCAGCTACTTGGAGCA
ACAGCCATTGAGGATAAATTACAAGATCAAGTGCCTGAAACCATAGAAACGCTAATGAAAGCAGACATCA
AAATCTGGATCCTTACAGGGGACAAGCAAGAAACTGCCATTAACATCGGACACTCCTGCAAACTGTTGAA
GAAGAACATGGGAATGATTGTTATAAATGAAGGCTCTCTTGATGGAACAAGGGAAACTCTCAGTCGTCAC
TGTACTACCCTTGGTGATGCTCTCCGGAAAGAGAATGATTTTGCTCTTATAATTGATGGGAAAACCCTCA
AATATGCCTTAACCTTTGGAGTACGACAGTATTTCCTGGACTTAGCTTTGTCATGCAAAGCTGTCATTTG
CTGTCGGGTTTCTCCTCTTCAAAAATCTGAAGTTGTTGAGATGGTTAAGAAACAAGTCAAAGTCGTAACG
CTTGCAATCGGTGATGGAGCAAATGATGTCAGCATGATACAGACAGCGCACGTTGGTGTTGGTATCAGTG
GCAATGAAGGCCTGCAGGCAGCTAATTCCTCTGACTACTCCATAGCTCAGTTCAAATATTTGAAGAATTT
ACTGATGATTCATGGTGCCTGGAACTATAACAGAGTCTCCAAGTGCATCTTATACTGCTTCTACAAGAAT
ATAGTGCTCTATATTATCGAGATCTGGTTTGCCTTTGTTAATGGCTTTTCTGGACAGATCCTCTTTGAAA
GATGGTGTATAGGTCTCTATAACGTGATGTTTACAGCAATGCCTCCTTTAACTCTTGGAATATTTGAGAG
ATCATGCAGAAAAGAGAACATGTTGAAGTACCCTGAATTATACAAAACATCTCAGAATGCCCTGGACTTC
AACACCAAGGTTTTCTGGGTTCATTGTTTAAATGGCCTCTTCCACTCAGTTATTCTGTTTTGGTTTCCAC
TAAAAGCCCTTCAGTATGGTACTGCATTTGGAAATGGGAAAACCTCGGATTATCTGCTACTGGGAAACTT
TGTGTACACTTTTGTGGTGATAACTGTGTGTTTGAAAGCTGGATTGGAGACATCATATTGGACATGGTTC
AGCCACATAGCGATATGGGGGAGCATCGCACTCTGGGTGGTGTTTTTTGGAATCTACTCATCTCTGTGGC
CTGCCATTCCGATGGCCCCTGATATGTCAGGAGAGGCAGCCATGTTGTTCAGTTCTGGAGTCTTTTGGAT
GGGCTTGTTATTCATCCCTGTGGCATCTCTGCTCCTTGATGTGGTGTACAAGGTTATCAAGAGGACTGCT
TTTAAAACATTGGTCGATGAAGTTCAGGAGCTGGAGGCAAAATCTCAAGACCCAGGAGCAGTTGTACTTG
GAAAAAGCCTGACCGAGAGGGCGCAACTGCTCAAGAACGTCTTTAAGAAGAACCACGTGAACTTGTACCG
CTCTGAATCCTTGCAACAAAATCTGCTCCATGGGTATGCGTTCTCTCAAGATGAAAATGGAATCGTTTCA
CAGTCTGAAGTGATAAGAGCATATGATACCACGAAACAGAGGCCCGACGAATGGGCCTCGAGATATCTAG
ACCCAGCTTTCTTGTACAAAGTGGTTGATCTAGAGGGCCCGCGGTTCGAACTCGAGTATCCATACGATGT
ACCAGACTACGCAGAGATCCACTAGTTCAATTCCAGCTGAGCGCCGGTCGCTACCATTACCAGTTGGTCT
GGTGTCAAAAATAATAATAACCGGGCAGGCCATGTCTGCCCGTATTTCGCGTAAGGAAATCCATTATGTA
CTATTTAAACTCGAGCGGCCGCCAGCACAGTGGTCGACTGTGGAATGTGTGTCAGTTAGGGTGTGGAAAG
TCCCCAGGCTCCCCAGCAGGCAGAAGTATGCAAAGCATGCATCTCAATTAGTCAGCAACCAGGTGTGGAA
AGTCCCCAGGCTCCCCAGCAGGCAGAAGTATGCAAAGCATGCATCTCAATTAGTCAGCAACCATAGTCCC
GCCCCTAACTCCGCCCATCCCGCCCCTAACTCCGCCCAGTTCCGCCCATTCTCCGCCCCATGGCTGACTA
ATTTTTTTTATTTATGCAGAGGCCGAGGCCGCCTCGGCCTCTGAGCTATTCCAGAAGTAGTGAGGAGGCT
TTTTTGGAGGCCTAGGCTTTTGCAAAAAGCTTCACGCTGCCGCAAGCACTCAGGGCGCAAGGGCTGCTAA
AGGAAGCGGAACACGTAGAAAGCCAGTCCGCAGAAACGGTGCTGACCCCGGATGAATGTCAGCTACTGGG
CTATCTGGACAAGGGAAAACGCAAGCGCAAAGAGAAAGCAGGTAGCTTGCAGTGGGCTTACATGGCGATA
GCTAGACTGGGCGGTTTTATGGACAGCAAGCGAACCGGAATTGCCAGCTGGGGCGCCCTCTGGTAAGGTT
GGGAAGCCCTGCAAAGTAAACTGGATGGCTTTCTTGCCGCCAAGGATCTGATGGCGCAGGGGATCAAGAT
CTGATCAAGAGACAGGATGAGGATCGTTTCGCATGATTGAACAAGATGGATTGCACGCAGGTTCTCCGGC
CGCTTGGGTGGAGAGGCTATTCGGCTATGACTGGGCACAACAGACAATCGGCTGCTCTGATGCCGCCGTG
TTCCGGCTGTCAGCGCAGGGGCGCCCGGTTCTTTTTGTCAAGACCGACCTGTCCGGTGCCCTGAATGAAC
TGCAGGACGAGGCAGCGCGGCTATCGTGGCTGGCCACGACGGGCGTTCCTTGCGCAGCTGTGCTCGACGT
TGTCACTGAAGCGGGAAGGGACTGGCTGCTATTGGGCGAAGTGCCGGGGCAGGATCTCCTGTCATCTCAC
CTTGCTCCTGCCGAGAAAGTATCCATCATGGCTGATGCAATGCGGCGGCTGCATACGCTTGATCCGGCTA
CCTGCCCATTCGACCACCAAGCGAAACATCGCATCGAGCGAGCACGTACTCGGATGGAAGCCGGTCTTGT
CGATCAGGATGATCTGGACGAAGAGCATCAGGGGCTCGCGCCAGCCGAACTGTTCGCCAGGCTCAAGGCG
CGCATGCCCGACGGCGAGGATCTCGTCGTGACCCATGGCGATGCCTGCTTGCCGAATATCATGGTGGAAA
ATGGCCGCTTTTCTGGATTCATCGACTGTGGCCGGCTGGGTGTGGCGGACCGCTATCAGGACATAGCGTT
GGCTACCCGTGATATTGCTGAAGAGCTTGGCGGCGAATGGGCTGACCGCTTCCTCGTGCTTTACGGTATC
GCCGCTCCCGATTCGCAGCGCATCGCCTTCTATCGCCTTCTTGACGAGTTCTTCTGAGCGGGACTCTGGG
GTTCGCATCGTCGACGATAAAATAAAAGATTTTATTTAGTCTCCAGAAAAAGGGGGGAATGAAAGACCCC
ACCTGTAGGTTTGGCAAGCTAGCTTAAGTAACGCCATTTTGCAAGGCATGGAAAAATACATAACTGAGAA
TAGAGAAGTTCAGATCAAGGTCAGGAACAGATGGAACAGCTGAATATGGGCCAAACAGGATATCTGTGGT
AAGCAGTTCCTGCCCCGGCTCAGGGCCAAGAACAGATGGAACAGCTGAATATGGGCCAAACAGGATATCT
GTGGTAAGCAGTTCCTGCCCCGGCTCAGGGCCAAGAACAGATGGTCCCCAGATGCGGTCCAGCCCTCAGC
AGTTTCTAGAGAACCATCAGATGTTTCCAGGGTGCCCCAAGGACCTGAAATGACCCTGTGCCTTATTTGA
ACTAACCAATCAGTTCGCTTCTCGCTTCTGTTCGCGCGCTTCTGCTCCCCGAGCTCAATAAAAGAGCCCA
CAACCCCTCACTCGGCGCGCCAGTCCTCCGATTGACTGAGTCGCCCGGGTACCCGTGTATCCAATAAACC
CTCTTGCAGTTGCATCCGACTTGTGGTCTCGCTGTTCCTTGGGAGGGTCTCCTCTGAGTGATTGACTACC
CGTCAGCGGGGGTCTTTCACATGCAGCATGTATCAAAATTAATTTGGTTTTTTTTCTTAAGTATTTACAT
TAAATGGCCATAGTTGCATTAATGAATCGGCCAACGCGCGGGGAGAGGCGGTTTGCGTATTGGGCGCTCT
TCCGCTTCCTCGCTCACTGACTCGCTGCGCTCGGTCGTTCGGCTGCGGCGAGCGGTATCAGCTCACTCAA
AGGCGGTAATACGGTTATCCACAGAATCAGGGGATAACGCAGGAAAGAACATGTGAGCAAAAGGCCAGCA
AAAGGCCAGGAACCGTAAAAAGGCCGCGTTGCTGGCGTTTTTCCATAGGCTCCGCCCCCCTGACGAGCAT
CACAAAAATCGACGCTCAAGTCAGAGGTGGCGAAACCCGACAGGACTATAAAGATACCAGGCGTTTCCCC
CTGGAAGCTCCCTCGTGCGCTCTCCTGTTCCGACCCTGCCGCTTACCGGATACCTGTCCGCCTTTCTCCC
TTCGGGAAGCGTGGCGCTTTCTCATAGCTCACGCTGTAGGTATCTCAGTTCGGTGTAGGTCGTTCGCTCC
AAGCTGGGCTGTGTGCACGAACCCCCCGTTCAGCCCGACCGCTGCGCCTTATCCGGTAACTATCGTCTTG
AGTCCAACCCGGTAAGACACGACTTATCGCCACTGGCAGCAGCCACTGGTAACAGGATTAGCAGAGCGAG
GTATGTAGGCGGTGCTACAGAGTTCTTGAAGTGGTGGCCTAACTACGGCTACACTAGAAGAACAGTATTT
GGTATCTGCGCTCTGCTGAAGCCAGTTACCTTCGGAAAAAGAGTTGGTAGCTCTTGATCCGGCAAACAAA
CCACCGCTGGTAGCGGTGGTTTTTTTGTTTGCAAGCAGCAGATTACGCGCAGAAAAAAAGGATCTCAAGA
AGATCCTTTGATCTTTTCTACGGGGTCTGACGCTCAGTGGAACGAAAACTCACGTTAAGGGATTTTGGTC
ATGAGATTATCAAAAAGGATCTTCACCTAGATCCTTTTGCGGCCGGCCGCAAATCAATCTAAAGTATATA
TGAGTAAACTTGGTCTGACAGTTACCAATGCTTAATCAGTGAGGCACCTATCTCAGCGATCTGTCTATTT
CGTTCATCCATAGTTGCCTGACTCCCCGTCGTGTAGATAACTACGATACGGGAGGGCTTACCATCTGGCC
CCAGTGCTGCAATGATACCGCGAGACCCACGCTCACCGGCTCCAGATTTATCAGCAATAAACCAGCCAGC
CGGAAGGGCCGAGCGCAGAAGTGGTCCTGCAACTTTATCCGCCTCCATCCAGTCTATTAATTGTTGCCGG
GAAGCTAGAGTAAGTAGTTCGCCAGTTAATAGTTTGCGCAACGTTGTTGCCATTGCTACAGGCATCGTGG
TGTCACGCTCGTCGTTTGGTATGGCTTCATTCAGCTCCGGTTCCCAACGATCAAGGCGAGTTACATGATC
CCCCATGTTGTGCAAAAAAGCGGTTAGCTCCTTCGGTCCTCCGATCGTTGTCAGAAGTAAGTTGGCCGCA
GTGTTATCACTCATGGTTATGGCAGCACTGCATAATTCTCTTACTGTCATGCCATCCGTAAGATGCTTTT
CTGTGACTGGTGAGTACTCAACCAAGTCATTCTGAGAATAGTGTATGCGGCGACCGAGTTGCTCTTGCCC
GGCGTCAATACGGGATAATACCGCGCCACATAGCAGAACTTTAAAAGTGCTCATCATTGGAAAACGTTCT
TCGGGGCGAAAACTCTCAAGGATCTTACCGCTGTTGAGATCCAGTTCGATGTAACCCACTCGTGCACCCA
ACTGATCTTCAGCATCTTTTACTTTCACCAGCGTTTCTGGGTGAGCAAAAACAGGAAGGCAAAATGCCGC
AAAAAAGGGAATAAGGGCGACACGGAAATGTTGAATACTCATACTCTTCCTTTTTCAATATTATTGAAGC
ATTTATCAGGGTTATTGTCTCATGAGCGGATACATATTTGAATGTATTTAGAAAAATAAACAAATAGGGG
TTCCGCGCACATTTC
